Addgene plasmid #149247: pGBW-m4046834
Purpose: Bacterial expression plasmid for SARS-CoV-2 nsp8
Depositing lab: Ginkgo Bioworks & Benjie Chen. Depositing organization: Ginkgo Bioworks.
Backbone
  Vector backbone: ori-013 - marker | cmR
  Backbone size w/o insert (bp): 1462
  Vector type: Bacterial Expression
Growth in bacteria
  Bacterial resistance: Chloramphenicol, 25 μg/mL
  Growth temperature: 30°C
  Growth strain: DH5alpha
  Copy number: High Copy
Gene/Insert
  Gene/Insert name: SARS-CoV-2 nsp8
  Species: Escherichia coli str. K-12 substr. MG1655; Severe acute respiratory syndrome coronavirus 2
  Insert size (bp): 593
  Mutation: Escherichia coli recode 1
  Entrez Gene: ORF1ab (a.k.a. GU280_gp01)
  Promoter: Promoter | pT7 ; Operator | lacO ; RBS | T7_rbs ; Start Codon | ATG
  Tag / fusion protein: Cleavable TEV;HA (C terminal on backbone)
  Cloning method: Unknown
Resource information
  A portion of this plasmid was derived from a plasmid made by: GinkgoBioworks
Depositor comments: NCBI Reference Sequence: YP_009725304.1
How to cite: pGBW-m4046834 was a gift from Ginkgo Bioworks & Benjie Chen (Addgene plasmid # 149247 ; http://n2t.net/addgene:149247 ; RRID:Addgene_149247)
