[The description below was written by a language model from this plasmid's Addgene catalogue record and pLannotate feature annotations shown in this document.]
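Description:
pGBW-m4046834 is a compact bacterial expression plasmid (2,339 nt in the sequenced record) for producing SARS-CoV-2 non-structural protein 8 (nsp8) in Escherichia coli. The minimal backbone of about 1.5 kb carries a high-copy ColE1/pUC-type origin of replication. It also carries a chloramphenicol acetyltransferase gene driven by its native cat promoter and followed by a lambda t0 terminator, so the plasmid is selected with chloramphenicol.

The payload is a roughly 600 bp nsp8 coding sequence that has been codon-recoded for E. coli, which is why the catalogue lists both E. coli K-12 and SARS-CoV-2 as species. Nsp8 is one of the mature products cleaved from the viral ORF1ab replicase polyprotein. The automated annotation matches the open reading frame to a fragment of the ORF1a polyprotein entry. The function text attached to that hit describes nsp10, but this is simply inherited from the polyprotein record and does not indicate a different insert.

Because the map is circular, the expression signals span the numbering origin. A T7 promoter is immediately followed by a lac operator, and these sit just upstream of the T7 gene 10 ribosome binding site and the start codon. Transcription therefore needs T7 RNA polymerase supplied by the host and is repressed by LacI until it is induced with IPTG or lactose. No lacI gene is annotated on the plasmid.

The catalogue lists a TEV-cleavable HA tag at the C terminus, contributed by the backbone. The feature table does not annotate it separately. The tag would allow immunodetection or capture of the protein and its later removal by TEV protease. The construct is suited to recombinant production of nsp8 for biochemical or structural study.
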