Features (pLannotate 1.2.2; 8 found; start..end, strand, type, name):
      1..23      +  RBS            RBS: efficient ribosome binding site from bacteriophage T7 gene 10 (Olins and Rangwala, 1989)
     34..633     +  CDS            R1A_SARS2 (fragment): Experimental evidence at protein level: Swiss-Prot protein existence level 1. [Non-structural protein 10]: Plays a pivotal role in viral transcription by stimulating both nsp14 3'-5' exoribonuclease and nsp16 2'-O-methyltransferase activities. Therefore plays an essential role in viral mRNAs cap methylation. From Severe acute respiratory syndrome coronavirus 2 (2019-nCoV) (SARS-CoV-2).
    796..1384    +  rep_origin     ori: high-copy-number ColE1/pMB1/pBR322/pUC origin of replication
   1392..1489    +  promoter       cat promoter: promoter of the E. coli cat gene encoding chloramphenicol acetyltransferase
   1490..2146    +  CDS            cat: CAT_ECOLX - Experimental evidence at protein level: Swiss-Prot protein existence level 1. This enzyme is an effector of chloramphenicol resistance in bacteria. From Escherichia coli. This protein is used as a marker in many commonly used cloning vectors, such as pACYC184.
   2220..2254    +  terminator     lambda t0 terminator: minimal transcription terminator from phage lambda (Scholtissek and Grosse, 1987)
   2282..2300    +  promoter       T7 promoter: promoter for bacteriophage T7 RNA polymerase
   2301..2325    +  protein_bind   lac operator: The lac repressor binds to the lac operator to inhibit transcription in E. coli. This inhibition can be relieved by adding lactose or isopropyl-β-D-thiogalactopyranoside (IPTG). lac repressor encoded by lacI
>Addgene plasmid #149247 | pGBW-m4046834 | addgene full sequence | sequence record 358320 | Addgene NGS Result
TTTGTTTAACTTTAAGAAGGAGACTCTTCTATGGCCATTGCGAGCGAATTTTCAAGTCTTCCATCCTATG
CTGCATTCGCTACTGCACAAGAGGCTTACGAACAGGCGGTGGCCAACGGCGACTCGGAAGTCGTTCTGAA
GAAACTGAAAAAATCTTTAAATGTTGCGAAAAGCGAATTTGATCGTGACGCTGCGATGCAGCGCAAGTTG
GAGAAAATGGCTGATCAGGCAATGACGCAAATGTACAAACAGGCTCGTTCCGAAGACAAAAGGGCCAAAG
TAACCTCTGCTATGCAGACCATGCTGTTCACAATGCTGCGCAAGCTGGATAACGACGCGCTCAACAACAT
CATCAACAATGCACGTGATGGTTGCGTACCTCTCAACATTATCCCGCTTACTACTGCTGCAAAACTGATG
GTGGTTATACCGGACTACAACACCTATAAGAACACCTGTGATGGGACGACTTTCACCTACGCCAGCGCAC
TGTGGGAAATCCAGCAGGTTGTCGATGCTGACAGTAAAATCGTTCAGCTGAGCGAGATTTCTATGGACAA
TTCTCCGAACCTGGCGTGGCCACTGATCGTAACTGCTCTGCGTGCGAATAGCGCGGTCAAATTACAAGAG
AACCTGTACTTTCAAAGCTACCCGTATGACGTTCCTGATTATGCCTAACCGGCTTATCGGTCAGTTTCAC
CTGATTTACGTAAAAACCCGCTTCGGCGGGTTTTTGCTTTTGGAGGGGCAGAAAGATGAATGACTGTCCA
CGACGCTATACCCAAAAGAAAAAGCTTGAGATCCTTTTTTTCTGCGCGTAATCTGCTGCTTGCAAACAAA
AAAACCACCGCTACCAGCGGTGGTTTGTTTGCCGGATCAAGAGCTACCAACTCTTTTTCCGAAGGTAACT
GGCTTCAGCAGAGCGCAGATACCAAATACTGTTCTTCTAGTGTAGCCGTAGTTAGGCCACCACTTCAAGA
ACTCTGTAGCACCGCCTACATACCTCGCTCTGCTAATCCTGTTACCAGTGGCTGCTGCCAGTGGCGATAA
GTCGTGTCTTACCGGGTTGGACTCAAGACGATAGTTACCGGATAAGGCGCAGCGGTCGGGCTGAACGGGG
GGTTCGTGCACACAGCCCAGCTTGGAGCGAACGACCTACACCGAACTGAGATACCTACAGCGTGAGCTAT
GAGAAAGCGCCACGCTTCCCGAAGGGAGAAAGGCGGACAGGTATCCGGTAAGCGGCAGGGTCGGAACAGG
AGAGCGCACGAGGGAGCTTCCAGGGGGAAACGCCTGGTATCTTTATAGTCCTGTCGGGTTTCGCCACCTC
TGACTTGAGCGTCGATTTTTGTGATGCTCGTCAGGGGGGCGGAGCCTATGGAAATTGATCGGGCACGTAA
GAGGTTCCAACTTTCACCATAATGAAATAAGATCACTACCGGGCGTATTTTTTGAGTTATCGAGATTTTC
AGGAGCTAAGGAAGCTAAAATGGAGAAAAAAATCACTGGATATACCACCGTTGATATATCCCAATGGCAT
CGTAAAGAACATTTTGAGGCATTTCAGTCAGTTGCTCAATGTACCTATAACCAGACCGTTCAGCTGGATA
TTACGGCCTTTTTAAAGACCGTAAAGAAAAATAAGCACAAGTTTTATCCGGCCTTTATTCACATTCTTGC
CCGCCTGATGAATGCTCATCCGGAATTTCGTATGGCAATGAAAGACGGTGAGCTGGTGATATGGGATAGT
GTTCACCCTTGTTACACCGTTTTCCATGAGCAAACTGAAACGTTTTCATCGCTCTGGAGTGAATACCACG
ACGATTTCCGGCAGTTTCTACACATATATTCGCAAGATGTGGCGTGTTACGGTGAAAACCTGGCCTATTT
CCCTAAAGGGTTTATTGAGAATATGTTTTTCGTTTCAGCCAATCCCTGGGTGAGTTTCACCAGTTTTGAT
TTAAACGTGGCCAATATGGACAACTTCTTCGCCCCCGTTTTCACCATGGGCAAATATTATACGCAAGGCG
ACAAGGTGCTGATGCCGCTGGCGATTCAGGTTCATCATGCCGTTTGTGATGGCTTCCATGTCGGCAGAAT
GCTTAATGAATTACAACAGTACTGCGATGAGTGGCAGGGCGGGGCGTAATTTGATATCGAGCTCGCTTGG
ACTCCTGTTGATAGATCCAGTAATGACCTCAGAACTCCATCTGGATTTGTTCAGAACGCTCGGTTGCCGC
CGGGCGTTTTTTATTGGTCATCGATCTCGATCCCGCGAAATTAATACGACTCACTATAGGGGAATTGTGA
GCGGATAACAATTCCCCTCTAGAAATAAT
